>Addgene plasmid #203570 | FB323 | addgene full sequence | sequence record 405312 | Addgene NGS Result
GGAGAGCGTCATCATGCAACATGCATGTACTGTCTGATGTATTAAGAGTATAGGGGTCAACAACTAGAGT
GTCTGACAGGTATATCTAGCAGTTTGATTTGACCATTCTTTTATTAAAACACTGTAACCCGCAACGAAGA
ACTCCTCCGCTTCAAGTCAAGAATGCGCATATGTGCGTAAAATCGACAAGCCCGGCGGCATTCCACCGAG
CAGGGTATTGCCTTTGGCACTTTACGTGCGCAGAGGAGCCTGAATGTTGAGTGGAATGATGGTGGAATGA
TGAAGCTCAGAAGAACTCGTCAAGAAGGCGATAGAAGGCTATGCGCTGCGAATCGGGAGCGGCGATACCG
TAAAGCACGAGGAAGCGGTCAGCCCATTCGCCGCCAAGCTCTTCAGCAATATCACGGGTAGCCAACGCTA
TGTCCTGATAGCGGTCCGCCACACCCAGCCGGCCACAGTCGATGAATCCAGAAAAGCGGCCATTTTCCAC
CATGATATTCGGCAAGCAGGCGTCGCCGTGGGTCACGACGAGATCCTCGCCGTCGGGCATCCGCGCCTTG
AGCCTGGCGAACAGTTCGGCTGGCGCGAGCCCCTGATGCTCTTCGTCCAGATCATCCTGATCGACAAGAC
CGGCTTCCATCCGAGTACGTGCTCGCTCGATGCGGTGTTTCGCTTGGTGGTCGAATGGGCAGGTAGCCGG
ATCAAGCGTATGCAGCCGCCGCATTGCATCAGCCATGATGGATACTTTCTCGGCAGGAGCAAGGTGAGAT
GACAGGAGATCCTGCCCCGGCACTTCGCCCAATAGCAGCCAGTCCCTTCCCGCTTCAGTGACAACGTCGA
GCACAGCTGCGCAAGGAACGCCCGTCGTGGCCAGCCACGATAGCCGCGCTGCCTCGTCTTGGAGTTCATT
CAGGGCACCGGACAGGTCGGTCTTGACAAAAAGAACCGGGCGCCCCTGCGCTGACAGCCGGAACACGGCG
GCATCAGAGCAGCCGATTGTCTGTTGTGCCCAGTCATAGCCGAATAGCCTCTCCACCCAAGCGGCCGGAG
AACCTGCGTGCAATCCATCTTGTTCAATCATTTTGGATGCTTGGGTAGAATAGGTAAGTCAGATTGAATC
TGAAATAAAGGGAGGAAGGGCGAACTTAAGAAGGTATGACCGGGTCGTCCACTTACCTTGCTTGACAAAC
GCACCAAGTTATCGTGCACCAAGCAGCAGATGATAATAATGTCCTCGTTCCTGTCTGCTAATAAGAGTCA
CACTTCGAGCGCCGCCGCTACTGCTACAAGTGGGGCTGATCTGACCAGTTGCCTAAATGAACCATCTTGT
CAAACGACACAAATTTTGTGCTCACCGCCTGGACGACTAAACCAAAATAGGCATTCATTGTTGACCTCCA
CTAGCTCCAGCCAAGCCCAAAAAATGCTCCTTCAATATCAGTTCTCCTGACGGAGTGGCGCATGCGGACA
GACGGACGGACGCAGAGAGAAGGGCTGAGTAATAAGCGCCACTGCGCCAGACAGCTCTGGCGGCTCTGAG
GTGCAGTGGATGATTATTAATCCGGGACCGGCCGCCCCTCCGCCCCGAAGTGGAAAGGCTGGTGTGCCCC
TCGTTGACCAAGAATCTATTGCATCATCGGAGAATATGGAGCTTCATCGAATCACCGGCAGTAAGCGAAG
GAGAATGTGAAGCCAGGGGTGTATAGCCGTCGGCGAAATAGCATGCCATTAACCTAGGTACAGAAGTCCA
ATTGCTTCCGATCTGGTAAAAGATTCACGAGATAGTACCTTCTCCGAAGTAGGTAGAGCGAGTACCCGGC
GCGTAAGCTCCCTAATTGGCCCATCCGGCATCTGTAGGGCGTCCAAATATCGTGCCTCTCCTGCTTTGCC
CGGTGTATGAAACCGGAAAGGCCGCTCAGGAGCTGGCCAGCGGCGCAGACCGGGAACACAAGCTGGCAGT
CGACCCATCCGGTGCTCTGCACTCGACCTGCTGAGGTCCCTCAGTCCCTGGTAGGCAGCTTTGCCCCGTC
TGTCCGCCCGGTGTGTCGGCGGGGTTGACAAGGTCGTTGCGTCAGTCCAACATTTGTTGCCATATTTTCC
TGCTCTCCCCACCAGCTGCTCTTTTCTTTTCTCTTTCTTTTCCCATCTTCAGTATATTCATCTTCCCATC
CAAGAACCTTTAAAATGGTTTTCACCCTTGAAGATTTCGTCGGCGACTGGCGCCAAACCGCCGGATATAA
CCTTGACCAGGTGCTGGAGCAGGGAGGAGTCTCTTCCTTGTTCCAGAATCTCGGCGTTTCCGTTACTCCT
ATCCAGCGTATTGTGTTGAGCGGAGAGAACGGTCTTAAGATTGACATCCACGTCATTATCCCATACGAGG
GCCTCTCTGGCGATCAAATGGGACAGATCGAGAAAATTTTCAAGGTCGTTTATCCAGTCGACGATCATCA
CTTTAAAGTTATCCTGCACTACGGTACTCTTGTGATCGATGGCGTCACCCCCAACATGATTGACTACTTC
GGCCGACCCTACGAGGGTATCGCTGTGTTCGACGGTAAGAAGATTACTGTGACCGGTACTTTGTGGAATG
GAAACAAGATTATCGATGAGCGCCTCATCAACCCTGATGGCTCCTTGCTGTTTCGTGTTACCATTAACGG
AGTTACTGGTTGGCGCCTTTGCGAACGTATTCTCGCATAAGCTTCATCATTCCACCATCATTCCACTCAA
CATTCAGGCTCCTCTGCGCACGTAAAGTGCCAAAGGCAATACCCTGCTCGGTGGAATGCCGCCGGGCTTG
TCGATTTTACGCACATATGCGCATTCTTGACTTGAAGCGGAGGAGTTCTTCGTTGCGGGTTACAGTGTTT
TAATAAAAGAATGGTCAAATCAAACTGCTAGATATACCTGTCAGACACTCTAGTTGTTGACCCCTATACT
CTTAATACATCAGACAGTACATGCATGTTGCATGATGACGCTCTCCGTCAGGAGTGGCTATTGTTGTTAT
CATCAAAATCTATATTGATACTATTATACTCGATATGTTATAGACTTTATTAAAAAAAACTTTGTTTGTT
TGCAGAAAGTGGATTTTTAATCAAATTTAATTGTGATGATTACAATGTCAATTGGTTATGCAAGATATTA
ATTAATATGTTTAAGATTTTTCACTTTTAATAAGTAAAATAAAATACGTCAAAAAAATTTCCTAAAGATA
ATGCCAAAAAGGTTAAATTATAGAAATTAAACTAAAATATATTAAAAGTTGACTTAAAAATGCAATGTTG
ACCACCGACCTAGGGGAAAACAAATTTACCGTATCTGGGATAGAATCTCTTCTGTATCATCTCAGATAAA
GATTACTACATAAACACACTTTACAGTTTTACGACGCCCAAAATTCAATTCCCGGAGATTAAAAACCCTA
AAACAAACACTGGCGATTCGATTTTCCCTCCCAATTCAAATCATCTCTTAATCTTCTTCTTCTCACTATC
CTCTCAAATTCGCCGCCGATCTTCCATCAATTTTGATTTCTCGCACCGAAATTTCGACTTTTCATCTCCT
ATCGACGAAACCCTAATTTTTCACACTCCAGAAATCGAACTTTGACGACGATGTTAATGGCTAAACCCCG
CTGTCAGGAGGAATTCAGAGAGCTTTTCGTACGAAGTGCGTAATGTACGTAGCATTTTATGGTAGCATGC
AAAGCACATTTTGCTGCAACCCCAATTTAATGCGGTCCTGCTCAATAATTGATCTGCACTAAGGCCTTGG
CGATGGGGCCAGAAAAGGGTTGTTCAGTGGTGTGTACTCCGTAATGGTCAAGCCGATTTCGAGAATGACC
GTAGTGTTCATTCATCAGTGCGATATTAAATCAGTTAGCTACTCTATCTGAAAGCTAATAAATTTCTTTA
CCACTAACAATACTCTTCTCTGACTGAAAGTACCTTTTCCACTCCCCTCATACTTCATGTTTTAAGCTCA
ACCGTAGGAAAGCCTGTATATCTTAAAAGATTTGGATTTACTCTTCCAGCGCTTACTGTCTGCTCTTTCG
GCCGAGCGAACCTTGGCAGTATGATCGGACTATGTACTTTGTTACACAAAAGGAGAAGCGGGGCTGCCAC
TGAGGACAACCCCTGTTCAAGGGCTAGCATCCCGCTGTAAGCCCACCCATCCCACCTTGAAGTATGCAAC
TTTTGACCGCCTAGACCATGTGAGCTTATGTTACTGAAATACTACCCGCGAATCATTTCCTAATTTGCTT
TGGCTCGAATCCACCCCAGCCCTACGTAACACAACCGGGAGCTGCCTTACAGCTTGGCTGTATCACAGTA
TCACATAGATACATACATAGTATAGTGCCTTTGCCTTTTCGACCTATAAGCATCCGCCATATGCTAAACC
TTCTCATATACCAACATTTTGGATTTGGAGATCATTTCCTAGTGAAACAACTTTATCAAATGCAATGCAG
CCATCGTCCTTTGCAGATCCGAGTGGCCCAGTCACCGTGTCAACGTGTCAGCCGTTTTCTCTGCTTTTTA
GGAAATGATTACCACTAGGTAAGCCCAAAAATATCTTCCTGGTAAACAAGTAGTGCATCTTACCCCGGAG
GCTGAAGCAGGTAAGGGATTTTGGAGAGTCCCCACCCGTAAGAATATACCAGCCAAGAGGTCCAGTATCC
TGAAGTATGTGAGGCATTAATGTCATTGGAGAAGTCATGCAATCCATAAGCTGCCACCCCCAAGATGACT
GCATTGGACCTGAGCATTGTATGTGTCACCTTTCACACAGAGCTCATGATCTGGTTTATAAAGGCGGCTT
CATGACCCTCAATTCCATATAGTATCACTCCCATCACAGCATTTCGATATCTTCAACCACTTTAACCTTC
TCCAGAGGATCATCATCTCAAGCCCTTCATAAATGGAAGACGCCAAAAACATAAAGAAAGGCCCGGCGCC
ATTCTATCCGCTGGAAGATGGAACCGCTGGAGAGCAACTGCATAAGGCTATGAAGAGATACGCCCTGGTT
CCTGGAACAATTGCTTTTACAGATGCACATATCGAGGTGGACATCACTTACGCTGAGTACTTCGAAATGT
CCGTTCGGTTGGCAGAAGCTATGAAACGATATGGGCTGAATACAAATCACAGAATCGTCGTATGCAGTGA
AAACTCTCTTCAATTCTTTATGCCGGTGTTGGGCGCGTTATTTATCGGAGTTGCAGTTGCGCCCGCGAAC
GACATTTATAATGAACGTGAATTGCTCAACAGTATGGGCATTTCGCAGCCTACCGTGGTGTTCGTTTCCA
AAAAGGGGTTGCAAAAAATTTTGAACGTGCAAAAAAAGCTCCCAATCATCCAAAAAATTATTATCATGGA
TTCTAAAACGGATTACCAGGGATTTCAGTCGATGTACACGTTCGTCACATCTCATCTACCTCCCGGTTTT
AATGAATACGATTTTGTGCCAGAGTCCTTCGATAGGGACAAGACAATTGCACTGATCATGAACTCCTCTG
GATCTACTGGTCTGCCTAAAGGTGTCGCTCTGCCTCATAGAACTGCCTGCGTGAGATTCTCGCATGCCAG
AGATCCTATTTTTGGCAATCAAATCATTCCGGATACTGCGATTTTAAGTGTTGTTCCATTCCATCACGGT
TTTGGAATGTTTACTACACTCGGATATTTGATATGTGGATTTCGAGTCGTCTTAATGTATAGATTTGAAG
AAGAGCTGTTTCTGAGGAGCCTTCAGGATTACAAGATTCAAAGTGCGCTGCTGGTGCCAACCCTATTCTC
CTTCTTCGCCAAAAGCACTCTGATTGACAAATACGATTTATCTAATTTACACGAAATTGCTTCTGGTGGC
GCTCCCCTCTCTAAGGAAGTCGGGGAAGCGGTTGCCAAGAGGTTCCATCTGCCAGGTATCAGGCAAGGAT
ATGGGCTCACTGAGACTACATCAGCTATTCTGATTACACCCGAGGGGGATGATAAACCGGGCGCGGTCGG
TAAAGTTGTTCCATTTTTTGAAGCGAAGGTTGTGGATCTGGATACCGGGAAAACGCTGGGCGTTAATCAA
AGAGGCGAACTGTGTGTGAGAGGTCCTATGATTATGTCCGGTTATGTAAACAATCCGGAAGCGACCAACG
CCTTGATTGACAAGGATGGATGGCTACATTCTGGAGACATAGCTTACTGGGACGAAGACGAACACTTCTT
CATCGTTGACCGCCTGAAGTCTCTGATTAAGTACAAAGGCTATCAGGTGGCTCCCGCTGAATTGGAATCC
ATCTTGCTCCAACACCCCAACATCTTCGACGCAGGTGTCGCAGGTCTTCCCGACGATGACGCCGGTGAAC
TTCCCGCCGCCGTTGTTGTTTTGGAGCACGGAAAGACGATGACGGAAAAAGAGATCGTGGATTACGTCGC
CAGTCAAGTAACAACCGCGAAAAAGTTGCGCGGAGGAGTTGTGTTTGTGGACGAAGTACCGAAAGGTCTT
ACCGGAAAACTCGACGCAAGAAAAATCAGAGAGATCCTCATAAAGGCCAAGAAGGGCGGAAAGATCGCCG
TGTAATGAGCTTACTTAACGTTACTGAAATCATCAAACAGCTTGACGAATCTGGATATAAGATCGTTGGT
GTCGATGTCAGCTCCGGAGTTGAGACAAATGGTGTTCAGGATCTCGATAAGATACGTTCATTTGTCCAAG
CAGCAAAGAGTGCCTTCTAGTGATTTAATAGCTCCATGTCAACAAGAATAAAACGCGTTTCGGGTTTACC
TCTTCCAGATACAGCTCATCTGCAATGCATCGACCGTCTGAGACATGCGCTGTCATGAGACGAATTCTGA
CAGGATATATTGGCGGGTAAACCTAAGAGAAAAGAGCGTTTATTAGAATAATCGGATATTTAAAAGGGCG
TGAAAAGGTTTATCCGTTCGTCCATTTGTATGTGCATGCCAACCACAGGGTTCCCCTCGGGATCAAAGTA
CTTTGATCCAACCCCTCCGCTGCTATAGTGCAGTCGGCTTCTGACGTTCAGTGCAGCCGTCATCTGAAAA
CGACATGTCGCACAAGTCCTAAGTTACGCGACAGGCTGCCGCCCTGCCCTTTTCCTGGCGTTTTCTTGTC
GCGTGTTTTAGTCGCATAAAGTAGAATACTTGCGACTAGAACCGGAGACATTACGCCATGAACAAGAGCG
CCGCCGCTGGCCTGCTGGGCTATGCCCGCGTCAGCACCGACGACCAGGACTTGACCAACCAACGGGCCGA
ACTGCACGCGGCCGGCTGCACCAAGCTGTTTTCCGAGAAGATCACCGGCACCAGGCGCGACCGCCCGGAG
CTGGCCAGGATGCTTGACCACCTACGCCCTGGCGACGTTGTGACAGTGACCAGGCTAGACCGCCTGGCCC
GCAGCACCCGCGACCTACTGGACATTGCCGAGCGCATCCAGGAGGCCGGCGCGGGCCTGCGTAGCCTGGC
AGAGCCGTGGGCCGACACCACCACGCCGGCCGGCCGCATGGTGTTGACCGTGTTCGCCGGCATTGCCGAG
TTCGAGCGTTCCCTAATCATCGACCGCACCCGGAGCGGGCGCGAGGCCGCCAAGGCCCGAGGCGTGAAGT
TTGGCCCCCGCCCTACCCTCACCCCGGCACAGATCGCGCACGCCCGCGAGCTGATCGACCAGGAAGGCCG
CACCGTGAAAGAGGCGGCTGCACTGCTTGGCGTGCATCGCTCGACCCTGTACCGCGCACTTGAGCGCAGC
GAGGAAGTGACGCCCACCGAGGCCAGGCGGCGCGGTGCCTTCCGTGAGGACGCATTGACCGAGGCCGACG
CCCTGGCGGCCGCCGAGAATGAACGCCAAGAGGAACAAGCATGAAACCGCACCAGGACGGCCAGGACGAA
CCGTTTTTCATTACCGAAGAGATCGAGGCGGAGATGATCGCGGCCGGGTACGTGTTCGAGCCGCCCGCGC
ACCTCTCAACCGTGCGGCTGCATGAAATCCTGGCCGGTTTGTCTGATGCCAAGCTGGCGGCCTGGCCGGC
CAGCTTGGCCGCTGAAGAAACCGAGCGCCGCCGTCTAAAAAGGTGATGTGTATTTGAGTAAAACAGCTTG
CGTCATGCGGTCGCTGCGTATATGATGCGATGAGTAAATAAACAAATACGCAAGGGGAACGCATGAAGGT
TATCGCTGTACTTAACCAGAAAGGCGGGTCAGGCAAGACGACCATCGCAACCCATCTAGCCCGCGCCCTG
CAACTCGCCGGGGCCGATGTTCTGTTAGTCGATTCCGATCCCCAGGGCAGTGCCCGCGATTGGGCGGCCG
TGCGGGAAGATCAACCGCTAACCGTTGTCGGCATCGACCGCCCGACGATTGACCGCGACGTGAAGGCCAT
CGGCCGGCGCGACTTCGTAGTGATCGACGGAGCGCCCCAGGCGGCGGACTTGGCTGTGTCCGCGATCAAG
GCAGCCGACTTCGTGCTGATTCCGGTGCAGCCAAGCCCTTACGACATATGGGCCACCGCCGACCTGGTGG
AGCTGGTTAAGCAGCGCATTGAGGTCACGGATGGAAGGCTACAAGCGGCCTTTGTCGTGTCGCGGGCGAT
CAAAGGCACGCGCATCGGCGGTGAGGTTGCCGAGGCGCTGGCCGGGTACGAGCTGCCCATTCTTGAGTCC
CGTATCACGCAGCGCGTGAGCTACCCAGGCACTGCCGCCGCCGGCACAACCGTTCTTGAATCAGAACCCG
AGGGCGACGCTGCCCGCGAGGTCCAGGCGCTGGCCGCTGAAATTAAATCAAAACTCATTTGAGTTAATGA
GGTAAAGAGAAAATGAGCAAAAGCACAAACACGCTAAGTGCCGGCCGTCCGAGCGCACGCAGCAGCAAGG
CTGCAACGTTGGCCAGCCTGGCAGACACGCCAGCCATGAAGCGGGTCAACTTTCAGTTGCCGGCGGAGGA
TCACACCAAGCTGAAGATGTACGCGGTACGCCAAGGCAAGACCATTACCGAGCTGCTATCTGAATACATC
GCGCAGCTACCAGAGTAAATGAGCAAATGAATAAATGAGTAGATGAATTTTAGCGGCTAAAGGAGGCGGC
ATGGAAAATCAAGAACAACCAGGCACCGACGCCGTGGAATGCCCCATGTGTGGAGGAACGGGCGGTTGGC
CAGGCGTAAGCGGCTGGGTTGCCTGCCGGCCCTGCAATGGCACTGGAACCCCCAAGCCCGAGGAATCGGC
GTGAGCGGTCGCAAACCATCCGGCCCGGTACAAATCGGCGCGGCGCTGGGTGATGACCTGGTGGAGAAGT
TGAAGGCCGCGCAGGCCGCCCAGCGGCAACGCATCGAGGCAGAAGCACGCCCCGGTGAATCGTGGCAAGC
GGCCGCTGATCGAATCCGCAAAGAATCCCGGCAACCGCCGGCAGCCGGTGCGCCGTCGATTAGGAAGCCG
CCCAAGGGCGACGAGCAACCAGATTTTTTCGTTCCGATGCTCTATGACGTGGGCACCCGCGATAGTCGCA
GCATCATGGACGTGGCCGTTTTCCGTCTGTCGAAGCGTGACCGACGAGCTGGCGAGGTGATCCGCTACGA
GCTTCCAGACGGGCACGTAGAGGTTTCCGCAGGGCCGGCCGGCATGGCCAGTGTGTGGGATTACGACCTG
GTACTGATGGCGGTTTCCCATCTAACCGAATCCATGAACCGATACCGGGAAGGGAAGGGAGACAAGCCCG
GCCGCGTGTTCCGTCCACACGTTGCGGACGTACTCAAGTTCTGCCGGCGAGCCGATGGCGGAAAGCAGAA
AGACGACCTGGTAGAAACCTGCATTCGGTTAAACACCACGCACGTTGCCATGCAGCGTACGAAGAAGGCC
AAGAACGGCCGCCTGGTGACGGTATCCGAGGGTGAAGCCTTGATTAGCCGCTACAAGATCGTAAAGAGCG
AAACCGGGCGGCCGGAGTACATCGAGATCGAGCTAGCTGATTGGATGTACCGCGAGATCACAGAAGGCAA
GAACCCGGACGTGCTGACGGTTCACCCCGATTACTTTTTGATCGATCCCGGCATCGGCCGTTTTCTCTAC
CGCCTGGCACGCCGCGCCGCAGGCAAGGCAGAAGCCAGATGGTTGTTCAAGACGATCTACGAACGCAGTG
GCAGCGCCGGAGAGTTCAAGAAGTTCTGTTTCACCGTGCGCAAGCTGATCGGGTCAAATGACCTGCCGGA
GTACGATTTGAAGGAGGAGGCGGGGCAGGCTGGCCCGATCCTAGTCATGCGCTACCGCAACCTGATCGAG
GGCGAAGCATCCGCCGGTTCCTAATGTACGGAGCAGATGCTAGGGCAAATTGCCCTAGCAGGGGAAAAAG
GTCGAAAAGGACTCTTTCCTGTGGATAGCACGTACATTGGGAACCCAAAGCCGTACATTGGGAACCGGAA
CCCGTACATTGGGAACCCAAAGCCGTACATTGGGAACCGGTCACACATGTAAGTGACTGATATAAAAGAG
AAAAAAGGCGATTTTTCCGCCTAAAACTCTTTAAAACTTATTAAAACTCTTAAAACCCGCCTGGCCTGTG
CATAACTGTCTGGCCAGCGCACAGCCGAAGAGCTGCAAAAAGCGCCTACCCTTCGGTCGCTGCGCTCCCT
ACGCCCCGCCGCTTCGCGTCGGCCTATCGCGGCCGCTGGCCGCTCAAAAATGGCTGGCCTACGGCCAGGC
AATCTACCAGGGCGCGGACAAGCCGCGCCGTCGCCACTCGACCGCCGGCGCCCACATCAAGGCACCCTGC
CTCGCGCGTTTCGGTGATGACGGTGAAAACCTCTGACACATGCAGCTCCCGGTGACGGTCACAGCTTGTC
TGTAAGCGGATGCCGGGAGCAGACAAGCCCGTCAGGGCGCGTCAGCGGGTGTTGGCGGGTGTCGGGGCGC
AGCCATGACCCAGTCACGTAGCGATAGCGGAGTGTATACTGGCTTAACTATGCGGCATCAGAGCAGATTG
TACTGAGAGTGCACCATATGCGGTGTGAAATACCGCACAGATGCGTAAGGAGAAAATACCGCATCAGGCG
CTCTTCCGCTTCCTCGCTCACTGACTCGCTGCGCTCGGTCGTTCGGCTGCGGCGAGCGGTATCAGCTCAC
TCAAAGGCGGTAATACGGTTATCCACAGAATCAGGGGATAACGCAGGAAAGAACATGTGAGCAAAAGGCC
AGCAAAAGGCCAGGAACCGTAAAAAGGCCGCGTTGCTGGCGTTTTTCCATAGGCTCCGCCCCCCTGACGA
GCATCACAAAAATCGACGCTCAAGTCAGAGGTGGCGAAACCCGACAGGACTATAAAGATACCAGGCGTTT
CCCCCTGGAAGCTCCCTCGTGCGCTCTCCTGTTCCGACCCTGCCGCTTACCGGATACCTGTCCGCCTTTC
TCCCTTCGGGAAGCGTGGCGCTTTCTCATAGCTCACGCTGTAGGTATCTCAGTTCGGTGTAGGTCGTTCG
CTCCAAGCTGGGCTGTGTGCACGAACCCCCCGTTCAGCCCGACCGCTGCGCCTTATCCGGTAACTATCGT
CTTGAGTCCAACCCGGTAAGACACGACTTATCGCCACTGGCAGCAGCCACTGGTAACAGGATTAGCAGAG
CGAGGTATGTAGGCGGTGCTACAGAGTTCTTGAAGTGGTGGCCTAACTACGGCTACACTAGAAGGACAGT
ATTTGGTATCTGCGCTCTGCTGAAGCCAGTTACCTTCGGAAAAAGAGTTGGTAGCTCTTGATCCGGCAAA
CAAACCACCGCTGGTAGCGGTGGTTTTTTTGTTTGCAAGCAGCAGATTACGCGCAGAAAAAAAGGATCTC
AAGAAGATCCTTTGATCTTTTCTACGGGGTCTGACGCTCAGTGGAACGAAAACTCACGTTAAGGGATTTT
GGTCATGCATTCTAGGTGATTAGAAAAACTCATCGAGCATCAAATGAAACTGCAATTTATTCATATCAGG
ATTATCAATACCATATTTTTGAAAAAGCCGTTTCTGTAATGAAGGAGAAAACTCACCGAGGCAGTTCCAT
AGGATGGCAAGATCCTGGTATCGGTCTGCGATTCCGACTCGTCCAACATCAATACAACCTATTAATTTCC
CCTCGTCAAAAATAAGGTTATCAAGTGAGAAATCACCATGAGTGACGACTGAATCCGGTGAGAATGGCAA
AAGTTTATGCATTTCTTTCCAGACTTGTTCAACAGGCCAGCCATTACGCTCGTCATCAAAATCACTCGCA
TCAACCAAACCGTTATTCATTCGTGATTGCGCCTGAGCGAGTCGAAATACGCGATCGCTGTTAAAAGGAC
AATTACAAACAGGAATCGAATGCAACCGGCGCAGGAACACTGCCAGCGCATCAACAATATTTTCACCTGA
ATCAGGATATTCTTCTAATACCTGGAATGCTGTTTTCCCTGGGATCGCAGTGGTGAGTAACCATGCATCA
TCAGGAGTACGGATAAAATGCTTGATGGTCGGAAGAGGCATAAATTCCGTCAGCCAGTTTAGTCTGACCA
TCTCATCTGTAACATCATTGGCAACGCTACCTTTGCCATGTTTCAGAAACAACTCTGGCGCATCGGGCTT
CCCATACAATCGGTAGATTGTCGCACCTGATTGCCCGACATTATCGCGAGCCCATTTATACCCATATAAA
TCAGCATCCATGTTGGAATTTAATCGCGGCCTTGAGCAAGACGTTTCCCGTTGAATATGGCTCATAACAG
AACTTATTATTTCCTTCCTCTTTTCTACAGTATTTAAAGATACCCCAAGAAGCTAATTATAACAAGACGA
ACTCCAATTCACTGTTCCTTGCATTCTAAAACCTTAAATACCAGAAAACAGCTTTTTCAAAGTTGTTTTC
AAAGTTGGCGTATAACATAGTATCGACGGAGCCGATTTTGAAACCGCGGTGATCACAGGCAGCAACGCTC
TGTCATCGTTACAATCAACATGCTACCCTCCGCGAGATCATCCGTGTTTCAAACCCGGCAGCTTAGTTGC
CGTTCTTCCGAATAGCATCGGTAACATGAGCAAAGTCTGCCGCCTTACAACGGCTCTCCCGCTGACGCCG
TCCCGGACTGATGGGCTGCCTGTATCGAGTGGTGATTTTGTGCCGAGCTGCCGGTCGGGGAGCTGTTGGC
TGGCTGGTGGCAGGATATATTGTGGTGTAAACATAACGAATTCGTCTCA
Features (pLannotate 1.2.2; 16 found; start..end, strand, type, name):
    290..1081    -  CDS            neo: KKA2_KLEPN - Also known as kan, nptII. Experimental evidence at protein level: Swiss-Prot protein existence level 1. Resistance to kanamycin, neomycin, paromomycin, ribostamycin, butirosin and gentamicin B. From Klebsiella pneumoniae.
   1087..1440    -  promoter       trpC promoter: promoter for Aspergillus nidulans trpC
   1460..2144    +  promoter       gpdA promoter (fragment): gpdA; promoter from the Aspergillus nidulans glyceraldehyde-3-phosphate dehydrogenase gene (Punt et al., 1990)
   2122..2697    +  CDS            LUCI_OPLGR: Experimental evidence at protein level: Swiss-Prot protein existence level 1. Catalytic subunit of oplophorus-luciferin 2-monooxygenase. Oxidoreductase that converts coelenterazine (the oplophorus luciferin) to coelenteramide under emission of blue light with a maximum at 454 nm. Is also active with bisdeoxycoelenterazine. From Oplophorus gracilirostris (Luminous shrimp).
   4933..6585    +  CDS            luciferase: firefly luciferase; luc+; enhanced luc+ version of the luciferase gene
   6593..6820    +  terminator     trpC terminator (fragment): trpC; transcription terminator from the Aspergillus nidulans trpC gene (Punt et al., 1987)
   6858..6882    +  misc_feature   RB T-DNA repeat: right border repeat from nopaline C58 T-DNA
   7222..7623    +  CDS            Y4CG_SINFN (fragment): Protein inferred from homology: Swiss-Prot protein existence level 3. From Sinorhizobium fredii (strain NBRC 101917 / NGR234).
   8183..8812    +  CDS            pVS1 StaA: stability protein from the Pseudomonas plasmid pVS1 (Heeb et al., 2000)
   9241..10314   +  CDS            pVS1 RepA: replication protein from the Pseudomonas plasmid pVS1 (Heeb et al., 2000)
  10380..10574   +  rep_origin     pVS1 oriV: origin of replication for the Pseudomonas plasmid pVS1 (Heeb et al., 2000)
  10777..10816   +  CDS            rop (fragment): Rop protein, which maintains plasmids at low copy number; rop
  10918..11058   +  misc_feature   bom: basis of mobility region from pBR322
  11244..11832   -  rep_origin     ori: high-copy-number ColE1/pMB1/pBR322/pUC origin of replication
  11920..12735   -  CDS            KanR: aminoglycoside phosphotransferase; aph(3')-Ia; confers resistance to kanamycin in bacteria or G418 (Geneticin®) in eukaryotes
  13168..13192   +  misc_feature   LB T-DNA repeat: left border repeat from nopaline C58 T-DNA
