[The description below was written by a language model from this plasmid's Addgene catalogue record and pLannotate feature annotations shown in this document.]
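Description:
FB323 is a multigene module from the FungalBraid modular cloning system, assembled in the pDGB3α1 backbone, a binary T-DNA vector of the GoldenBraid family. The feature table shows the usual binary-vector architecture. A high-copy ColE1/pUC-type origin with a bom site allows propagation in E. coli. The pVS1 oriV, with its RepA replication and StaA stability proteins, allows maintenance in Agrobacterium. A backbone aph(3')-Ia gene provides kanamycin selection in bacteria. Nopaline-type left and right border repeats flank the payload, consistent with delivery into filamentous fungi by Agrobacterium-mediated transformation, although the record does not state the delivery route.

The T-DNA carries three transcriptional units. Nanoluciferase, annotated as the Oplophorus luciferase catalytic subunit, is driven by the Aspergillus nidulans gpdA promoter and would act as a constitutive reference reporter. The nptII (neo) gene lies in the opposite orientation under the A. nidulans trpC promoter and gives geneticin (G418) resistance for selecting fungal transformants. Firefly luciferase (luc+) is placed under the Ppaf promoter. That promoter is not annotated by the automated tool but presumably lies in the unannotated stretch upstream of the luciferase coding sequence.

The insert name lists Ttub terminators for all three units, but the only terminator annotated is a trpC terminator fragment downstream of firefly luciferase, a discrepancy the record does not resolve. The dual-luciferase layout suggests a ratiometric assay in which Ppaf-driven firefly signal is normalised to Nanoluciferase. This fits the associated work on a Penicillium expansum-based system for producing antifungal proteins.
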