Addgene plasmid #203570: FB323
Purpose: Module for the expression of geneticin resistance and Nanoluciferase, and the expression of firefly luciferase under the Ppaf promoter
Depositing lab: Jose Marcos. Depositing organization: Instituto de Agroquímica y Tecnología de Alimentos (IATA-CSIC). Publication: Development of a FungalBraid Penicillium expansum-based expression system for the production of antifungal proteins in fungal biofactories. Gandia M, Moreno-Gimenez E, Giner-Llorca M, Garrigues S, Ropero-Perez C, Locascio A, Martinez-Culebras PV, Marcos JF, Manzanares P. Microb Biotechnol. 2022 Feb;15(2):630-647. doi: 10.1111/1751-7915.14006. Epub 2022 Jan 27. PubMed 35084102.
Backbone
  Vector backbone: pDGB3α1
  Vector type: Synthetic Biology
Growth in bacteria
  Bacterial resistance: Kanamycin, 50 μg/mL
  Growth temperature: 37°C
  Growth strain: DH5alpha
  Copy number: High Copy
Gene/Insert
  Gene/Insert name: PgpdA:Nluc:Ttub::PtrpC:nptII:Ttub::Ppaf:Luc:Ttub
  Species: Synthetic
Terms and licenses: Academic/Nonprofit Terms; Industry Terms: Not Available to Industry
How to cite: FB323 was a gift from Jose Marcos (Addgene plasmid # 203570 ; http://n2t.net/addgene:203570 ; RRID:Addgene_203570)
